>Addgene plasmid #61662 | SNAP-EF(N)-30nmSAH-GFP(1-10) | depositor full sequence | sequence record 100658 | Full plasmid sequence
TAGTTATTAATAGTAATCAATTACGGGGTCATTAGTTCATAGCCCATATATGGAGTTCCGCGTTACATAA
CTTACGGTAAATGGCCCGCCTGGCTGACCGCCCAACGACCCCCGCCCATTGACGTCAATAATGACGTATG
TTCCCATAGTAACGCCAATAGGGACTTTCCATTGACGTCAATGGGTGGAGTATTTACGGTAAACTGCCCA
CTTGGCAGTACATCAAGTGTATCATATGCCAAGTACGCCCCCTATTGACGTCAATGACGGTAAATGGCCC
GCCTGGCATTATGCCCAGTACATGACCTTATGGGACTTTCCTACTTGGCAGTACATCTACGTATTAGTCA
TCGCTATTACCATGGTGATGCGGTTTTGGCAGTACATCAATGGGCGTGGATAGCGGTTTGACTCACGGGG
ATTTCCAAGTCTCCACCCCATTGACGTCAATGGGAGTTTGTTTTGGCACCAAAATCAACGGGACTTTCCA
AAATGTCGTAACAACTCCGCCCCATTGACGCAAATGGGCGGTAGGCGTGTACGGTGGGAGGTCTATATAA
GCAGAGCTGGTTTAGTGAACCGTCAGATCCGCTAGCGCTACCGGTCGCCACCATGGACAAGGATTGTGAA
ATGAAACGCACCACACTGGACAGCCCTTTGGGGAAGCTGGAGCTGTCTGGTTGTGAGCAGGGTCTGCACG
AAATAAAGCTCCTGGGCAAGGGGACGTCTGCAGCTGATGCCGTGGAGGTCCCAGCCCCCGCTGCGGTTCT
CGGAGGTCCGGAGCCCCTGATGCAATGCACAGCCTGGCTGAATGCCTATTTCCACCAGCCCGAGGCTATC
GAAGAGTTCCCCGTGCCGGCTCTTCACCATCCCGTTTTCCAGCAAGAGTCGTTCACCAGACAGGTGTTAT
GGAAGCTGCTGAAGGTTGTGAAATTCGGAGAAGTGATTTCTTACCAGCAATTAGCAGCCCTGGCAGGCAA
CCCCGCAGCCACGGCAGCAGTGGGAGGAGCAATGAGAGGCAATCCTGTCCCTATCCTGATCCCGTGCCAC
AGAGTGGTCTGCAGCAGCGGAGCCGTGGGCGGTTACGAGGGTGGACTGGCCGTGAAGGAATGGCTTCTGG
CCCATGAAGGCCATCGGTTGGGGAAGCCAGGCTTGGGAGGGAGCTCAGGTCTGGCAGGGGCCTGGCTCAA
GGGAGCGGGAGCTACCTCGGGCTCCCCGCCTGCTGGCCGAAACGTGTACAAGTCCGGAAGCGGTGGATCA
GGCGCTAGCATGAAATCCCCGGAAGAACTCAAAGGAATCTTTGAAAAGTACGCCGCGAAGGAGGGGGACC
CCAACCAATTGTCGAAGGAGGAGCTTAAACTGTTGCTTCAGACGGAGTTCCCTTCGCTGCTCAAGGGGAT
GGGTTCGGGGCTCGAGAGGGATCTGGGAAGCGGAGGAAGCGGAGAAGAGGAAGAAAAGAAACAAAAAGAA
GAACAAGAAAGACTTGCAAAAGAAGAGGCAGAGAGAAAACAAAAAGAAGAACAAGAAAGACTTGCAAAAG
AAGAGGCAGAGAGAAAACAAAAGGAGGAAGAAGAGAGAAAACAAAAGGAAGAAGAAGAGAGAAAACAAAA
GGAGGAAGAAGAAAGAAAATTAAAGGAGGAACAAGAAAGAAAAGCTGCAGAAGAAAAGAAAGCTAAAGAA
GAAGCTGAGAGAAAGGCTAAAGAAGAACAAGAAAGGAAAGCTGAAGAAGAGAGAAAGAAGAAAGAAGAGG
AAGAAAGACTTGAAAGAGAAAGAAAAGAGAGAGAAGAACAAGAAAAGAAAGCCAAAGAAGAGGCAGAGAG
AATTGCAAAGTTAGAGGCTGAAAAGAAGGCAGAAGAAGAAAGAAAAGCCAAAGAAGAAGAAGAGAGAAAA
GCCAAAGAAGAAGAGGAAAGAAAGAAGAAAGAGGAGCAAGAAAGACTTGCAAAAGAAAAGGAAGAAGCAG
AAAGAAAAGCTGCAGAGGAAAAGAAAGCTAAAGAAGAACAAGAAAGAAAAGAAAAGGAAGAAGCAGAAAG
AAAACAAAGAGGAAGCGGAGGAAGCGGAAAGCTTGGATCCGGAATGTCCAAAGGAGAAGAACTGTTTACC
GGTGTTGTGCCAATTTTGGTTGAACTCGATGGTGATGTCAACGGACATAAGTTCTCAGTGAGAGGCGAAG
GAGAAGGTGACGCCACCATTGGAAAATTGACTCTTAAATTCATCTGTACTACTGGTAAACTTCCTGTACC
ATGGCCGACTCTCGTAACAACGCTTACGTACGGAGTTCAGTGCTTTTCGAGATACCCAGACCATATGAAA
AGACATGACTTTTTTAAGTCGGCTATGCCTGAAGGTTACGTGCAAGAAAGAACAATTTCGTTCAAAGATG
ATGGAAAATATAAAACTAGAGCAGTTGTTAAATTTGAAGGAGATACTTTGGTTAACCGCATTGAACTGAA
AGGAACAGATTTTAAAGAAGATGGTAATATTCTTGGACACAAACTCGAATACAATTTTAATAGTCATAAC
GTATACATCACTGCTGATAAGCAAAAGAACGGAATTAAAGCGAATTTCACAGTACGCCATAATGTAGAAG
ATGGCAGTGTTCAACTTGCCGACCATTACCAACAAAACACCCCTATTGGAGACGGTCCGGTACTTCTTCC
TGATAATCACTACCTCTCAACACAAACAGTCCTGAGCAAAGATCCAAATGAAAAAGGAACAGTCGACGGT
ACCGCGGGCCCGGGATCCACCGGATCTAGATAACTGATCATAATCAGCCATACCACATTTGTAGAGGTTT
TACTTGCTTTAAAAAACCTCCCACACCTCCCCCTGAACCTGAAACATAAAATGAATGCAATTGTTGTTGT
TAACTTGTTTATTGCAGCTTATAATGGTTACAAATAAAGCAATAGCATCACAAATTTCACAAATAAAGCA
TTTTTTTCACTGCATTCTAGTTGTGGTTTGTCCAAACTCATCAATGTATCTTAAGGCGTAAATTGTAAGC
GTTAATATTTTGTTAAAATTCGCGTTAAATTTTTGTTAAATCAGCTCATTTTTTAACCAATAGGCCGAAA
TCGGCAAAATCCCTTATAAATCAAAAGAATAGACCGAGATAGGGT
[37 nt withheld, positions 3126-3162]
AAAGAACGTGGACTCCAACGTCAAAGG
[49 nt withheld, positions 3190-3238]
T
[91 nt withheld, positions 3240-3330]
G
[124 nt withheld, positions 3332-3455]
CAGGTGGCACTTTTCGGGGAAATGTGCGCGGAACCCCTATTTGTTTATTTTTCTAAATACATTCAAATAT
GTATCCGCTCATGAGACAATAACCCTGATAAATGCTTCAATAATATTGAAAAAGGAAGAGTCCTGAGGCG
GAAAGAACCAGCTGTGGAATGTGTGTCAGTTAGGGTGTGGAAAGTCCCCAGGCTCCCCAGCAGGCAGAAG
TATGCAAAGCATGCATCTCAATTAGTCAGCAACCAGGTGTGGAAAGTCCCCAGGCTCCCCAGCAGGCAGA
AGTATGCAAAGCATGCATCTCAATTAGTCAGCAACCATAGTCCCGCCCCTAACTCCGCCCATCCCGCCCC
TAACTCCGCCCAGTTCCGCCCATTCTCCGCCCCATGGCTGACTAATTTTTTTTATTTATGCAGAGGCCGA
GGCCGCCTCGGCCTCTGAGCTATTCCAGAAGTAGTGAGGAGGCTTTTTTGGAGGCCTAGGCTTTTGCAAA
GATCGATCAAGAGACAGGATGAGGATCGTTTCGCATGATTGAACAAGATGGATTGCACGCAGGTTCTCCG
GCCGCTTGGGTGGAGAGGCTATTCGGCTATGACTGGGCACAACAGACAATCGGCTGCTCTGATGCCGCCG
TGTTCCGGCTGTCAGCGCAGGGGCGCCCGGTTCTTTTTGTCAAGACCGACCTGTCCGGTGCCCTGAATGA
ACTGCAAGACGAGGCAGCGCGGCTATCGTGGCTGGCCACGACGGGCGTTCCTTGCGCAGCTGTGCTCGAC
GTTGTCACTGAAGCGGGAAGGGACTGGCTGCTATTGGGCGAAGTGCCGGGGCAGGATCTCCTGTCATCTC
ACCTTGCTCCTGCCGAGAAAGTATCCATCATGGCTGATGCAATGCGGCGGCTGCATACGCTTGATCCGGC
TACCTGCCCATTCGACCACCAAGCGAAACATCGCATCGAGCGAGCACGTACTCGGATGGAAGCCGGTCTT
GTCGATCAGGATGATCTGGACGAAGAGCATCAGGGGCTCGCGCCAGCCGAACTGTTCGCCAGGCTCAAGG
CGAGCATGCCCGACGGCGAGGATCTCGTCGTGACCCATGGCGATGCCTGCTTGCCGAATATCATGGTGGA
AAATGGCCGCTTTTCTGGATTCATCGACTGTGGCCGGCTGGGTGTGGCGGACCGCTATCAGGACATAGCG
TTGGCTACCCGTGATATTGCTGAAGAGCTTGGCGGCGAATGGGCTGACCGCTTCCTCGTGCTTTACGGTA
TCGCCGCTCCCGATTCGCAGCGCATCGCCTTCTATCGCCTTCTTGACGAGTTCTTCTGAGCGGGACTCTG
GGGTTCGAAATGACCGACCAAGCGACGCCCAACCTGCCATCACGAGATTTCGATTCCACCGCCGCCTTCT
ATGAAAGGTTGGGCTTCGGAATCGTTTTCCGGGACGCCGGCTGGATGATCCTCCAGCGCGGGGATCTCAT
GCTGGAGTTCTTCGCCCACCCTAGGGGGAGGCTAACTGAAACACGGAAGGAGACAATACCGGAAGGAACC
CGCGCTATGACGGCAATAAAAAGACAGAATAAAACGCACGGTGTTGGGTCGTTTGTTCATAAACGCGGGG
TTCGGTCCCAGGGCTGGCACTCTGTCGATACCCCACCGAGACCCCATTGGGGCCAATACGCCCGCGTTTC
TTCCTTTTCCCCACCCCACCCCCCAAGTTCGGGTGAAGGCCCAGGGCTCGCAGCCAACGTCGGGGCGGCA
GGCCCTGCCATAGCCTCAGGTTACTCATATATACTTTAGATTGATTTAAAACTTCATTTTTAATTTAAAA
GGATCTAGGTGAAGATCCTTTTTGATAATCTCATGACCAAAATCCCTTAACGTGAGTTTTCGTTCCACTG
AGCGTCAGACCCCGTAGAAAAGATCAAAGGATCTTCTTGAGATCCTTTTTTTCTGCGCGTAATCTGCTGC
TTGCAAACAAAAAAACCACCGCTACCAGCGGTGGTTTGTTTGCCGGATCAAGAGCTACCAACTCTTTTTC
CGAAGGTAACTGGCTTCAGCAGAGCGCAGATACCAAATACTGTCCTTCTAGTGTAGCCGTAGTTAGGCCA
CCACTTCAAGAACTCTGTAGCACCGCCTACATACCTCGCTCTGCTAATCCTGTTACCAGTGGCTGCTGCC
AGTGGCGATAAGTCGTGTCTTACCGGGTTGGACTCAAGACGATAGTTACCGGATAAGGCGCAGCGGTCGG
GCTGAACGGGGGGTTCGTGCACACAGCCCAGCTTGGAGCGAACGACCTACACCGAACTGAGATACCTACA
GCGTGAGCTATGAGAAAGCGCCACGCTTCCCGAAGGGAGAAAGGCGGACAGGTATCCGGTAAGCGGCAGG
GTCGGAACAGGAGAGCGCACGAGGGAGCTTCCAGGGGGAAACGCCTGGTATCTTTATAGTCCTGTCGGGT
TTCGCCACCTCTGACTTGAGCGTCGATTTTTGTGATGCTCGTCAGGGGGGCGGAGCCTATGGAAAAACGC
CAGCAACGCGGCCTTTTTACGGTTCCTGGCCTTTTGCTGGCCTTTTGCTCACATGTTCTTTCCTGCGTTA
TCCCCTGATTCTGTGGATAACCGTATTACCGCCATGCAT
Features (pLannotate 1.2.2; 16 found; start..end, strand, type, name):
     61..364     +  enhancer       CMV enhancer: human cytomegalovirus immediate early enhancer
    365..568     +  promoter       CMV promoter: human cytomegalovirus (CMV) immediate early promoter
    613..1233    +  CDS            MGMT: MGMT_HUMAN - Experimental evidence at protein level: Swiss-Prot protein existence level 1. Involved in the cellular defense against the biological effects of O6-methylguanine (O6-MeG) and O4-methylthymine (O4-MeT) in DNA. Repairs the methylated nucleobase in DNA by stoichiometrically transferring the methyl group to a cysteine residue in the enzyme. This is a suicide reaction: the enzyme is irreversibly inactivated. From Homo sapiens (Human).
   1264..1446    +  CDS            S100G (fragment): S100G_PIG - Also known as CALB3, S100D. Experimental evidence at protein level: Swiss-Prot protein existence level 1. From Sus scrofa (Pig).
   2074..2715    +  CDS            GFP(1-10): fragment of superfolder GFP consisting of the first 10 β-strands associates with GFP11, the 11th β-strand, to reconstitute fluorescent GFP (Cabantous et al., 2005; Kamiyama et al., 2016)
   2720..2748    +  misc_feature   MCS (fragment): multiple cloning site
   2765..2849    +  CDS            large T antigen (fragment): large T antigen from SV40 (simian virus 40)
   2872..2993    +  polyA_signal   SV40 poly(A) signal: SV40 polyadenylation signal
   3027..3455    -  rep_origin     f1 ori (sequence partly withheld): f1 bacteriophage origin of replication; arrow indicates direction of (+) strand synthesis
   3482..3586    +  promoter       AmpR promoter: bla
   3588..3945    +  promoter       SV40 promoter: SV40 enhancer and early promoter
   3980..4774    +  CDS            NeoR/KanR: aminoglycoside phosphotransferase from Tn5; aph(3')-II (or nptII); confers resistance to neomycin, kanamycin, and G418 (Geneticin®)
   4795..4947    +  CDS            ble (fragment): BLE_KLEPN - Experimental evidence at protein level: Swiss-Prot protein existence level 1. Binding protein with a strong affinity to the bleomycin family of antibiotics. Binds to CL990; an antimitotic-antibiotic compound. From Klebsiella pneumoniae.
   5006..5053    +  polyA_signal   HSV TK poly(A) signal: herpes simplex virus thymidine kinase polyadenylation signal (Cole and Stacy, 1985)
   5144..5160    -  polyA_signal   bGH poly(A) signal (fragment): bovine growth hormone polyadenylation signal
   5382..5970    +  rep_origin     ori: high-copy-number ColE1/pMB1/pBR322/pUC origin of replication
