[The description below was written by a language model from this plasmid's Addgene catalogue record and pLannotate feature annotations shown in this document.]
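Description:
SNAP-EF(N)-30nmSAH-GFP(1-10) is a mammalian expression plasmid of about 6.1 kb built on a Clontech C1-type backbone. It is maintained at high copy in E. coli through a ColE1/pUC-type origin and also carries an f1 origin. Selection relies on a single NeoR/KanR (Tn5 aminoglycoside phosphotransferase) gene placed behind tandem bacterial (bla) and SV40 early promoters and followed by an HSV TK polyadenylation signal. This gene gives kanamycin resistance in bacteria and could support G418 selection in mammalian cells. The short ble, bGH poly(A) and large T antigen hits in the feature table are fragmentary matches in backbone sequence rather than functional parts.

The payload is a roughly 2.1 kb fusion open reading frame driven by the CMV immediate early enhancer/promoter and terminated by the SV40 poly(A) signal. At the N-terminus is a SNAP tag, which the software annotates as human MGMT because SNAP is an engineered derivative of that alkyltransferase; it allows covalent labelling with benzylguanine-linked dyes. Next comes an EF-hand segment, EF(N), matching a fragment of the calcium-binding protein S100G (calbindin D9k). An unannotated stretch of roughly 600 bp follows, which by position and construct name should encode the 30 nm SAH (presumably single alpha-helix) spacer. The C-terminus is GFP(1-10), the first ten β-strands of superfolder GFP, which becomes fluorescent on self-assembly with the GFP11 strand.

According to the record, the protein acts as a scaffold of defined length with two orthogonal attachment sites. Partners carrying the complementary EF-hand half or GFP11 can be recruited to either end. The associated study used this system to assemble multiprotein complexes in cells and to examine how linked kinesin motors behave.
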