Addgene plasmid #61662: SNAP-EF(N)-30nmSAH-GFP(1-10)
Purpose: 30nm SAH scaffold with EF Hand and split GFP attachment sites
Depositing lab: Kristen Verhey. Depositing organization: University of Michigan. Publication: A method for multiprotein assembly in cells reveals independent action of kinesins in complex. Norris SR, Soppina V, Dizaji AS, Schimert KI, Sept D, Cai D, Sivaramakrishnan S, Verhey KJ. J Cell Biol. 2014 Nov 10;207(3):393-406. doi: 10.1083/jcb.201407086. Epub 2014 Nov 3. PubMed 25365993.
Backbone
  Vector backbone: C1
  Backbone manufacturer: Clontech
  Backbone size w/o insert (bp): 4013
  Total vector size (bp): 6084
  Vector type: Mammalian Expression
Growth in bacteria
  Bacterial resistance: Kanamycin, 50 μg/mL
  Growth temperature: 37°C
  Growth strain: DH5alpha
  Copy number: High Copy
Gene/Insert
  Gene/Insert name: SNAP-EF(N)-30nmSAH-GFP(1-10)
  Insert size (bp): 2148
Terms and licenses: Academic/Nonprofit Terms; Industry Terms: Not Available to Industry
Depositor comments: GFP(1-10) sequence provided by F Pinaud [(2011) PNAS 108:E301-E210] based on work in the lab of G Waldo engineering the split GFP to function as a self assembling bipartite protein [Cabantous et al. (2005) Nat Biotechnol 23:102–107].
How to cite: SNAP-EF(N)-30nmSAH-GFP(1-10) was a gift from Kristen Verhey (Addgene plasmid # 61662 ; http://n2t.net/addgene:61662 ; RRID:Addgene_61662)
