>Addgene plasmid #61662 | SNAP-EF(N)-30nmSAH-GFP(1-10) | addgene partial sequence | sequence record 103037 | CMV-F 5'-CGCAAATGGGCGGTAGGCGTG-3'
AGTGAACCGTCAGATCCGCTAGCGCTACCGGTCGCCACCATGGACAAGGATTGTGAAATGAAACGCACCA
CACTGGACAGCCCTTTGGGGAAGCTGGAGCTGTCTGGTTGTGAGCAGGGTCTGCACGAAATAAAGCTCCT
GGGCAAGGGGACGTCTGCAGCTGATGCCGTGGAGGTCCCAGCCCCCGCTGCGGTTCTCGGAGGTCCGGAG
CCCCTGATGCAATGCACAGCCTGGCTGAATGCCTATTTCCACCAGCCCGAGGCTATCGAAGAGTTCCCCG
TGCCGGCTCTTCACCATCCCGTTTTCCAGCAAGAGTCGTTCACCAGACAGGTGTTATGGAAGCTGCTGAA
GGTTGTGAAATTCGGAGAAGTGATTTCTTACCAGCAATTAGCAGCCCTGGCAGGCAACCCCGCAGCCACG
GCAGCAGTGGGAGGAGCAATGAGAGGCAATCCTGTCCCTATCCTGATCCCGTGCCACAGAGTGGTCTGCA
GCAGCGGAGCCGTGGGCGGTTACGAGGGTGGACTGGCCGTGAAGGAATGGCTTCTGGCCCATGAAGGCCA
TCGGTTGGGGAAGCCAGGCTTGGGAGGGAGCTCAGGTCTGGCAGGGGCCTGGCTCAAGGGAGCGGGAGCT
ACCTCGGGCTCCCCGCCTGCTGGCCGAAACGTGTACAAGTCCGGAAGCGGTGGATCAGGCGCTAGCATGA
AATCCCCGGAAGAACTCAAAGGAATCTTTGAAAAGTACGCCGCGAAGGA
