>Addgene plasmid #61662 | SNAP-EF(N)-30nmSAH-GFP(1-10) | addgene partial sequence | sequence record 103040 | SV40pA-R 5'-GAAATTTGTGATGCTATTGC-3'
GTTAACAACAACAATTGCATTCATTTTATGTTTCAGGTTCAGGGGGAGGTGTGGGAGGTTTTTTAAAGCA
AGTAAAACCTCTACAAATGTGGTATGGCTGATTATGATCAGTTATCTAGATCCGGTGGATCCCGGGCCCG
CGGTACCGTCGACTGTTCCTTTTTCATTTGGATCTTTGCTCAGGACTGTTTGTGTTGAGAGGTAGTGATT
ATCAGGAAGAAGTACCGGACCGTCTCCAATAGGGGTGTTTTGTTGGTAATGGTCGGCAAGTTGAACACTG
CCATCTTCTACATTATGGCGTACTGTGAAATTCGCTTTAATTCCGTTCTTTTGCTTATCAGCAGTGATGT
ATACGTTATGACTATTAAAATTGTATTCGAGTTTGTGTCCAAGAATATTACCATCTTCTTTAAAATCTGT
TCCTTTCAGTTCAATGCGGTTAACCAAAGTATCTCCTTCAAATTTAACAACTGCTCTAGTTTTATATTTT
CCATCATCTTTGAACGAAATTGTTCTTTCTTGCACGTAACCTTCAGGCATAGCCGACTTAAAAAAGTCAT
GTCTTTTCATATGGTCTGGGTATCTCGAAAAGCACTGAACTCCGTACGTAAGCGTTGTTACGAGAGTCGG
CCATGGTACAGGAAGTTTACCAGTAGTACAGATGAATTTAAGAGTCAATTTTCCAATGGTGGCGTCACCT
TCTCCTTCGCCTCTCACTGAGAACTTATGTCCGTTGACATCACCATCGAGTTCAACC
