>Addgene plasmid #61662 | SNAP-EF(N)-30nmSAH-GFP(1-10) | addgene partial sequence | sequence record 103042 | ER/K-F4 5'-AGAAGAAGCTGAGAGAAAGGC-3'
AGAGAGAAAGAAGAAAGAAGAGGAAGAAAGACTTGAAAGAGAAAGAAAAGAGAGAGAAGAACAAGAAAAG
AAAGCCAAAGAAGAGGCAGAGAGAATTGCAAAGTTAGAGGCTGAAAAGAAGGCAGAAGAAGAAAGAAAAG
CCAAAGAAGAAGAAGAGAGAAAAGCCAAAGAAGAAGAGGAAAGAAAGAAGAAAGAGGAGCAAGAAAGACT
TGCAAAAGAAAAGGAAGAAGCAGAAAGAAAAGCTGCAGAGGAAAAGAAAGCTAAAGAAGAACAAGAAAGA
AAAGAAAAGGAAGAAGCAGAAAGAAAACAAAGAGGAAGCGGAGGAAGCGGAAAGCTTGGATCCGGAATGT
CCAAAGGAGAAGAACTGTTTACCGGTGTTGTGCCAATTTTGGTTGAACTCGATGGTGATGTCAACGGACA
TAAGTTCTCAGTGAGAGGCGAAGGAGAAGGTGACGCCACCATTGGAAAATTGACTCTTAAATTCATCTGT
ACTACTGGTAAACTTCCTGTACCATGGCCGACTCTCGTAACAACGCTTACGTACGGAGTTCAGTGCTTTT
CGAGATACCCAGACCATATGAAAAGACATGACTTTTTTAAGTCGGCTATGCCTGAAGGTTACGTGCAAGA
AAGAACAATTTCGTTCAAAGATGATGGAAAATATAAAACTAGAGCAGTTGTTAAATTTGAAGGAGATACT
TTGGTTAACCGCATTGAACTGAAAGGAACAGA
